>Addgene plasmid #136045 | PLKO.1-UPF3B-CDS | addgene full sequence | sequence record 269278 | Addgene NGS Result
CCTCTCCCCGCGCGTTGGCCGATTCATTAATGCAGCTGGCACGACAGGTTTCCCGACTGGAAAGCGGGCA
GTGAGCGCAACGCAATTAATGTGAGTTAGCTCACTCATTAGGCACCCCAGGCTTTACACTTTATGCTTCC
GGCTCGTATGTTGTGTGGAATTGTGAGCGGATAACAATTTCACACAGGAAACAGCTATGACCATGATTAC
GCCAAGCGCGCAATTAACCCTCACTAAAGGGAACAAAAGCTGGAGCTGCAAGCTTAATGTAGTCTTATGC
AATACTCTTGTAGTCTTGCAACATGGTAACGATGAGTTAGCAACATGCCTTACAAGGAGAGAAAAAGCAC
CGTGCATGCCGATTGGTGGAAGTAAGGTGGTACGATCGTGCCTTATTAGGAAGGCAACAGACGGGTCTGA
CATGGATTGGACGAACCACTGAATTGCCGCATTGCAGAGATATTGTATTTAAGTGCCTAGCTCGATACAT
AAACGGGTCTCTCTGGTTAGACCAGATCTGAGCCTGGGAGCTCTCTGGCTAACTAGGGAACCCACTGCTT
AAGCCTCAATAAAGCTTGCCTTGAGTGCTTCAAGTAGTGTGTGCCCGTCTGTTGTGTGACTCTGGTAACT
AGAGATCCCTCAGACCCTTTTAGTCAGTGTGGAAAATCTCTAGCAGTGGCGCCCGAACAGGGACTTGAAA
GCGAAAGGGAAACCAGAGGAGCTCTCTCGACGCAGGACTCGGCTTGCTGAAGCGCGCACGGCAAGAGGCG
AGGGGCGGCGACTGGTGAGTACGCCAAAAATTTTGACTAGCGGAGGCTAGAAGGAGAGAGATGGGTGCGA
GAGCGTCAGTATTAAGCGGGGGAGAATTAGATCGCGATGGGAAAAAATTCGGTTAAGGCCAGGGGGAAAG
AAAAAATATAAATTAAAACATATAGTATGGGCAAGCAGGGAGCTAGAACGATTCGCAGTTAATCCTGGCC
TGTTAGAAACATCAGAAGGCTGTAGACAAATACTGGGACAGCTACAACCATCCCTTCAGACAGGATCAGA
AGAACTTAGATCATTATATAATACAGTAGCAACCCTCTATTGTGTGCATCAAAGGATAGAGATAAAAGAC
ACCAAGGAAGCTTTAGACAAGATAGAGGAAGAGCAAAACAAAAGTAAGACCACCGCACAGCAAGCGGCCG
CTGATCTTCAGACCTGGAGGAGGAGATATGAGGGACAATTGGAGAAGTGAATTATATAAATATAAAGTAG
TAAAAATTGAACCATTAGGAGTAGCACCCACCAAGGCAAAGAGAAGAGTGGTGCAGAGAGAAAAAAGAGC
AGTGGGAATAGGAGCTTTGTTCCTTGGGTTCTTGGGAGCAGCAGGAAGCACTATGGGCGCAGCGTCAATG
ACGCTGACGGTACAGGCCAGACAATTATTGTCTGGTATAGTGCAGCAGCAGAACAATTTGCTGAGGGCTA
TTGAGGCGCAACAGCATCTGTTGCAACTCACAGTCTGGGGCATCAAGCAGCTCCAGGCAAGAATCCTGGC
TGTGGAAAGATACCTAAAGGATCAACAGCTCCTGGGGATTTGGGGTTGCTCTGGAAAACTCATTTGCACC
ACTGCTGTGCCTTGGAATGCTAGTTGGAGTAATAAATCTCTGGAACAGATTTGGAATCACACGACCTGGA
TGGAGTGGGACAGAGAAATTAACAATTACACAAGCTTAATACACTCCTTAATTGAAGAATCGCAAAACCA
GCAAGAAAAGAATGAACAAGAATTATTGGAATTAGATAAATGGGCAAGTTTGTGGAATTGGTTTAACATA
ACAAATTGGCTGTGGTATATAAAATTATTCATAATGATAGTAGGAGGCTTGGTAGGTTTAAGAATAGTTT
TTGCTGTACTTTCTATAGTGAATAGAGTTAGGCAGGGATATTCACCATTATCGTTTCAGACCCACCTCCC
AACCCCGAGGGGACCCGACAGGCCCGAAGGAATAGAAGAAGAAGGTGGAGAGAGAGACAGAGACAGATCC
ATTCGATTAGTGAACGGATCTCGACGGTATCGATCACGAGACTAGCCTCGAGCGGCCGCCCCCTTCACCG
AGGGCCTATTTCCCATGATTCCTTCATATTTGCATATACGATACAAGGCTGTTAGAGAGATAATTGGAAT
TAATTTGACTGTAAACACAAAGATATTAGTACAAAATACGTGACGTAGAAAGTAATAATTTCTTGGGTAG
TTTGCAGTTTTAAAATTATGTTTTAAAATGGACTATCATATGCTTACCGTAACTTGAAAGTATTTCGATT
TCTTGGCTTTATATATCTTGTGGAAAGGACGAAACACCGGGAAGCCTTGTTCCGATCTAATCTCGAGATT
AGATCGGAACAAGGTTTTTTTTTGAATTCTCGACCTCGAGACAAATGGCAGTATTCATCCACAATTTTAA
AAGAAAAGGGGGGATTGGGGGGTACAGTGCAGGGGAAAGAATAGTAGACATAATAGCAACAGACATACAA
ACTAAAGAATTACAAAAACAAATTACAAAAATTCAAAATTTTCGGGTTTATTACAGGGACAGCAGAGATC
CACTTTGGCCGCGGCTCGAGGGGGTTGGGGTTGCGCCTTTTCCAAGGCAGCCCTGGGTTTGCGCAGGGAC
GCGGCTGCTCTGGGCGTGGTTCCGGGAAACGCAGCGGCGCCGACCCTGGGTCTCGCACATTCTTCACGTC
CGTTCGCAGCGTCACCCGGATCTTCGCCGCTACCCTTGTGGGCCCCCCGGCGACGCTTCCTGCTCCGCCC
CTAAGTCGGGAAGGTTCCTTGCGGTTCGCGGCGTGCCGGACGTGACAAACGGAAGCCGCACGTCTCACTA
GTACCCTCGCAGACGGACAGCGCCAGGGAGCAATGGCAGCGCGCCGACCGCGATGGGCTGTGGCCAATAG
CGGCTGCTCAGCAGGGCGCGCCGAGAGCAGCGGCCGGGAAGGGGCGGTGCGGGAGGCGGGGTGTGGGGCG
GTAGTGTGGGCCCTGTTCCTGCCCGCGCGGTGTTCCGCATTCTGCAAGCCTCCGGAGCGCACGTCGGCAG
TCGGCTCCCTCGTTGACCGAATCACCGACCTCTCTCCCCAGGGGGATCCACCGGAGCTTACCATGACCGA
GTACAAGCCCACGGTGCGCCTCGCCACCCGCGACGACGTCCCCAGGGCCGTACGCACCCTCGCCGCCGCG
TTCGCCGACTACCCCGCCACGCGCCACACCGTCGATCCGGACCGCCACATCGAGCGGGTCACCGAGCTGC
AAGAACTCTTCCTCACGCGCGTCGGGCTCGACATCGGCAAGGTGTGGGTCGCGGACGACGGCGCCGCGGT
GGCGGTCTGGACCACGCCGGAGAGCGTCGAAGCGGGGGCGGTGTTCGCCGAGATCGGCCCGCGCATGGCC
GAGTTGAGCGGTTCCCGGCTGGCCGCGCAGCAACAGATGGAAGGCCTCCTGGCGCCGCACCGGCCCAAGG
AGCCCGCGTGGTTCCTGGCCACCGTCGGCGTCTCGCCCGACCACCAGGGCAAGGGTCTGGGCAGCGCCGT
CGTGCTCCCCGGAGTGGAGGCGGCCGAGCGCGCCGGGGTGCCCGCCTTCCTGGAGACCTCCGCGCCCCGC
AACCTCCCCTTCTACGAGCGGCTCGGCTTCACCGTCACCGCCGACGTCGAGGTGCCCGAAGGACCGCGCA
CCTGGTGCATGACCCGCAAGCCCGGTGCCTGACGCCCGCCCCACGACCCGCAGCGCCCGACCGAAAGGAG
CGCACGACCCCATGCATCGGTACCTTTAAGACCAATGACTTACAAGGCAGCTGTAGATCTTAGCCACTTT
TTAAAAGAAAAGGGGGGACTGGAAGGGCTAATTCACTCCCAACGAAGACAAGATCTGCTTTTTGCTTGTA
CTGGGTCTCTCTGGTTAGACCAGATCTGAGCCTGGGAGCTCTCTGGCTAACTAGGGAACCCACTGCTTAA
GCCTCAATAAAGCTTGCCTTGAGTGCTTCAAGTAGTGTGTGCCCGTCTGTTGTGTGACTCTGGTAACTAG
AGATCCCTCAGACCCTTTTAGTCAGTGTGGAAAATCTCTAGCAGTAGTAGTTCATGTCATCTTATTATTC
AGTATTTATAACTTGCAAAGAAATGAATATCAGAGAGTGAGAGGAACTTGTTTATTGCAGCTTATAATGG
TTACAAATAAAGCAATAGCATCACAAATTTCACAAATAAAGCATTTTTTTCACTGCATTCTAGTTGTGGT
TTGTCCAAACTCATCAATGTATCTTATCATGTCTGGCTCTAGCTATCCCGCCCCTAACTCCGCCCATCCC
GCCCCTAACTCCGCCCAGTTCCGCCCATTCTCCGCCCCATGGCTGACTAATTTTTTTTATTTATGCAGAG
GCCGAGGCCGCCTCGGCCTCTGAGCTATTCCAGAAGTAGTGAGGAGGCTTTTTTGGAGGCCTAGGGACGT
ACCCAATTCGCCCTATAGTGAGTCGTATTACGCGCGCTCACTGGCCGTCGTTTTACAACGTCGTGACTGG
GAAAACCCTGGCGTTACCCAACTTAATCGCCTTGCAGCACATCCCCCTTTCGCCAGCTGGCGTAATAGCG
AAGAGGCCCGCACCGATCGCCCTTCCCAACAGTTGCGCAGCCTGAATGGCGAATGGG
[124 nt withheld, positions 4678-4801]
C
[91 nt withheld, positions 4803-4893]
A
[49 nt withheld, positions 4895-4943]
CCTTTGACGTTGGAGTCCACGTTCTTT
[37 nt withheld, positions 4971-5007]
ACCCTATCTCGGTCTATTCTTTTGATTTATAAGGGATTTTGCCGATTTCGGCCTATTGGTTAAAAAATGA
GCTGATTTAACAAAAATTTAACGCGAATTTTAACAAAATATTAACGCTTACAATTTAGGTGGCACTTTTC
GGGGAAATGTGCGCGGAACCCCTATTTGTTTATTTTTCTAAATACATTCAAATATGTATCCGCTCATGAG
ACAATAACCCTGATAAATGCTTCAATAATATTGAAAAAGGAAGAGTATGAGTATTCAACATTTCCGTGTC
GCCCTTATTCCCTTTTTTGCGGCATTTTGCCTTCCTGTTTTTGCTCACCCAGAAACGCTGGTGAAAGTAA
AAGATGCTGAAGATCAGTTGGGTGCACGAGTGGGTTACATCGAACTGGATCTCAACAGCGGTAAGATCCT
TGAGAGTTTTCGCCCCGAAGAACGTTTTCCAATGATGAGCACTTTTAAAGTTCTGCTATGTGGCGCGGTA
TTATCCCGTATTGACGCCGGGCAAGAGCAACTCGGTCGCCGCATACACTATTCTCAGAATGACTTGGTTG
AGTACTCACCAGTCACAGAAAAGCATCTTACGGATGGCATGACAGTAAGAGAATTATGCAGTGCTGCCAT
AACCATGAGTGATAACACTGCGGCCAACTTACTTCTGACAACGATCGGAGGACCGAAGGAGCTAACCGCT
TTTTTGCACAACATGGGGGATCATGTAACTCGCCTTGATCGTTGGGAACCGGAGCTGAATGAAGCCATAC
CAAACGACGAGCGTGACACCACGATGCCTGTAGCAATGGCAACAACGTTGCGCAAACTATTAACTGGCGA
ACTACTTACTCTAGCTTCCCGGCAACAATTAATAGACTGGATGGAGGCGGATAAAGTTGCAGGACCACTT
CTGCGCTCGGCCCTTCCGGCTGGCTGGTTTATTGCTGATAAATCTGGAGCCGGTGAGCGTGGGTCTCGCG
GTATCATTGCAGCACTGGGGCCAGATGGTAAGCCCTCCCGTATCGTAGTTATCTACACGACGGGGAGTCA
GGCAACTATGGATGAACGAAATAGACAGATCGCTGAGATAGGTGCCTCACTGATTAAGCATTGGTAACTG
TCAGACCAAGTTTACTCATATATACTTTAGATTGATTTAAAACTTCATTTTTAATTTAAAAGGATCTAGG
TGAAGATCCTTTTTGATAATCTCATGACCAAAATCCCTTAACGTGAGTTTTCGTTCCACTGAGCGTCAGA
CCCCGTAGAAAAGATCAAAGGATCTTCTTGAGATCCTTTTTTTCTGCGCGTAATCTGCTGCTTGCAAACA
AAAAAACCACCGCTACCAGCGGTGGTTTGTTTGCCGGATCAAGAGCTACCAACTCTTTTTCCGAAGGTAA
CTGGCTTCAGCAGAGCGCAGATACCAAATACTGTTCTTCTAGTGTAGCCGTAGTTAGGCCACCACTTCAA
GAACTCTGTAGCACCGCCTACATACCTCGCTCTGCTAATCCTGTTACCAGTGGCTGCTGCCAGTGGCGAT
AAGTCGTGTCTTACCGGGTTGGACTCAAGACGATAGTTACCGGATAAGGCGCAGCGGTCGGGCTGAACGG
GGGGTTCGTGCACACAGCCCAGCTTGGAGCGAACGACCTACACCGAACTGAGATACCTACAGCGTGAGCT
ATGAGAAAGCGCCACGCTTCCCGAAGGGAGAAAGGCGGACAGGTATCCGGTAAGCGGCAGGGTCGGAACA
GGAGAGCGCACGAGGGAGCTTCCAGGGGGAAACGCCTGGTATCTTTATAGTCCTGTCGGGTTTCGCCACC
TCTGACTTGAGCGTCGATTTTTGTGATGCTCGTCAGGGGGGCGGAGCCTATGGAAAAACGCCAGCAACGC
GGCCTTTTTACGGTTCCTGGCCTTTTGCTGGCCTTTTGCTCACATGTTCTTTCCTGCGTTATCCCCTGAT
TCTGTGGATAACCGTATTACCGCCTTTGAGTGAGCTGATACCGCTCGCCGCAGCCGAACGACCGAGCGCA
GCGAGTCAGTGAGCGAGGAAGCGGAAGAGCGCCCAATACGCAAACCG
Features (pLannotate 1.2.2; 25 found; start..end, strand, type, name):
     87..108     +  protein_bind   CAP binding site: CAP binding activates transcription in the presence of cAMP. E. coli catabolite activator protein
    123..153     +  promoter       lac promoter: promoter for the E. coli lac operon
    161..177     +  protein_bind   lac operator: The lac repressor binds to the lac operator to inhibit transcription in E. coli. This inhibition can be relieved by adding lactose or isopropyl-β-D-thiogalactopyranoside (IPTG). lac repressor encoded by lacI
    222..240     +  promoter       T3 promoter: promoter for bacteriophage T3 RNA polymerase
    268..494     +  promoter       RSV promoter: Rous sarcoma virus enhancer/promoter
    495..675     +  LTR            5' LTR (truncated): truncated 5' long terminal repeat (LTR) from HIV-1
    722..847     +  misc_feature   HIV-1 Ψ: packaging signal of human immunodeficiency virus type 1
    831..1194    +  CDS            HIV-1 gag (fragment): gag protein from human immunodeficiency virus 1; gag
   1340..1573    +  misc_feature   RRE: The Rev response element (RRE) of HIV-1 allows for Rev-dependent mRNA export from the nucleus to the cytoplasm.
   1950..2050    +  CDS            Rev (fragment): human immunodeficiency virus 1 (HIV-1) Rev protein; rev; enhances nuclear export of unspliced and incompletely spliced viral mRNAs
   2100..2340    +  promoter       U6 promoter: RNA polymerase III promoter for human U6 snRNA
   2445..2562    +  misc_feature   cPPT/CTS: central polypurine tract and central termination sequence of HIV-1
   2611..3121    +  promoter       hPGK promoter: human phosphoglycerate kinase 1 promoter
   3143..3742    +  CDS            PuroR: puromycin N-acetyltransferase; pac from Streptomyces alboniger; confers resistance to puromycin
   3785..3868    +  CDS            nef (fragment): NEF_HV1Z2 - Experimental evidence at protein level: Swiss-Prot protein existence level 1. Extracellular Nef protein targets CD4(+) T-lymphocytes for apoptosis by interacting with CXCR4 surface receptors. From Human immunodeficiency virus type 1 group M subtype D (isolate Z2/CDC-Z34) (HIV-1).
   3870..4103    +  LTR            3' LTR (ΔU3): self-inactivating 3' long terminal repeat (LTR) from HIV-1
   4175..4296    +  polyA_signal   SV40 poly(A) signal: SV40 polyadenylation signal
   4336..4471    +  rep_origin     SV40 ori: SV40 origin of replication
   4492..4510    -  promoter       T7 promoter: promoter for bacteriophage T7 RNA polymerase
   4518..4673    +  CDS            lacZα (fragment): LacZα fragment of β-galactosidase; lacZ fragment
   4678..5106    +  rep_origin     f1 ori (sequence partly withheld): f1 bacteriophage origin of replication; arrow indicates direction of (+) strand synthesis
   5159..5263    +  promoter       AmpR promoter: bla
   5264..6124    +  CDS            AmpR: β-lactamase; bla; confers resistance to ampicillin, carbenicillin, and related antibiotics
   6295..6883    +  rep_origin     ori: high-copy-number ColE1/pMB1/pBR322/pUC origin of replication
   7066..74      +  CDS            lacI (fragment) (across the origin): lac repressor; lacI; The lac repressor binds to the lac operator to inhibit transcription in E. coli. This inhibition can be relieved by adding lactose or isopropyl-β-D-thiogalactopyranoside (IPTG).
