[The description below was written by a language model from this plasmid's Addgene catalogue record and pLannotate feature annotations shown in this document.]
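Description:
PLKO.1-UPF3B-CDS is a lentiviral shRNA vector built on the pLKO.1 backbone, designed to knock down human UPF3B, a component of the nonsense-mediated mRNA decay machinery. The hairpin targets the coding sequence of the transcript, as the name indicates. The 7,084 nt plasmid is propagated in E. coli through a high-copy ColE1/pUC-type origin with ampicillin selection (AmpR, β-lactamase). It also carries an f1 origin and remnants of a cloning-vector lac region (lac promoter and operator, lacZα and lacI fragments, T3 and T7 promoters), which play no part in its function in mammalian cells.

The transfer cassette follows a self-inactivating HIV-1 design. An RSV enhancer/promoter fused to a truncated 5' LTR drives production of the genomic RNA in packaging cells. It is followed by the Ψ packaging signal with a partial gag sequence, the Rev response element for Rev-dependent nuclear export, and a cPPT/CTS element, which aids nuclear import of the viral genome. The cassette ends in a ΔU3 3' LTR that inactivates LTR promoter activity after integration, with an SV40 poly(A) signal and SV40 origin downstream. Within this cassette, a human U6 RNA polymerase III promoter drives the shRNA. The hairpin itself is not annotated in the feature table, but it would lie in the gap between the U6 promoter and the cPPT/CTS. A separate human PGK promoter expresses puromycin N-acetyltransferase, so transduced or transfected cells can be selected with puromycin.

The construct is suited to producing lentiviral particles, with packaging and envelope functions supplied in trans, for stable depletion of UPF3B in human cells. The associated work concerns RNA decay pathways involving UPF1 and G3BP1.
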