Addgene plasmid #136045: PLKO.1-UPF3B-CDS
Purpose: UPF3B shRNA (Targeting CDS) inserted into the PLKO.1 plasmid (GAAGCCTTGTTCCGATCTAAT)
Depositing lab: Anthony Leung. Depositing organization: Johns Hopkins School of Public Health. Publication: Structure-Mediated RNA Decay by UPF1 and G3BP1. Fischer JW, Busa VF, Shao Y, Leung AKL. Mol Cell. 2020 Apr 2;78(1):70-84.e6. doi: 10.1016/j.molcel.2020.01.021. Epub 2020 Feb 3. PubMed 32017897.
Backbone
  Vector backbone: PLKO.1
  Vector type: Mammalian Expression, Lentiviral
  Selectable markers: Puromycin
Growth in bacteria
  Bacterial resistance: Ampicillin, 100 μg/mL
  Growth temperature: 30°C
  Growth strain: NEB Stable
  Copy number: Unknown
Gene/Insert
  Gene/Insert name: UPF3B
  gRNA/shRNA sequence: GAAGCCTTGTTCCGATCTAAT
  Species: H. sapiens (human)
  Entrez Gene: UPF3B (a.k.a. HUPF3B, MRX62, MRX82, MRXS14, RENT3B, UPF3BP1, UPF3BP2, UPF3BP3, UPF3X, Upf3p-X)
Terms and licenses: Academic/Nonprofit Terms; Industry Terms: Not Available to Industry
How to cite: PLKO.1-UPF3B-CDS was a gift from Anthony Leung (Addgene plasmid # 136045 ; http://n2t.net/addgene:136045 ; RRID:Addgene_136045)
